Addgene plasmid #163668: SBP-ST*-GFP
Purpose: Expresses SBP tagged partial length ST in mammalian cells
Depositing lab: Lei Lu. Depositing organization: Nanyang Technological University (NTU). Publication: A quantitative study of the Golgi retention of glycosyltransferases. Sun X, Mahajan D, Chen B, Song Z, Lu L. J Cell Sci. 2021 Oct 15;134(20). pii: 272560. doi: 10.1242/jcs.258564. Epub 2021 Oct 21. PubMed 34533190.
Backbone
  Vector backbone: pmoxGFP-N1
  Backbone manufacturer: E. Snapp (Addgene plasmid # 68070)
  Backbone size w/o insert (bp): 4799
  Total vector size (bp): 5138
  Modifications to backbone: The original NdeI in pmoxGFP-N1 is abolished.
  Vector type: Mammalian Expression
Growth in bacteria
  Bacterial resistance: Kanamycin, 50 μg/mL
  Growth temperature: 37°C
  Growth strain: DH5alpha
  Copy number: High Copy
Gene/Insert
  Gene/Insert name: partial length ST6 beta-galactoside alpha-2,6-sialyltransferase 1 (first 113 amino acids) (alt name: ST6GAL1)
  Species: H. sapiens (human)
  Insert size (bp): 339
  Mutation: This chimera contains the first 113 amino acids of ST. Two restriction sites, SpeI and NdeI, were introduced into the TMD by silent muation.
  GenBank ID: BC040009
  Entrez Gene: ST6GAL1 (a.k.a. CDw75, SIAT1, ST6GalI, ST6N)
  Tag / fusion protein: GFP (C terminal on backbone); Streptavidin Binding Protein (SBP) (N terminal on backbone)
  Cloning method: Restriction Enzyme; 5′ cloning site XhoI (not destroyed); 3′ cloning site AgeI (not destroyed)
  Sequencing primers: 5′ CMV-F
Terms and licenses: Academic/Nonprofit Terms; Industry Terms: Not Available to Industry
How to cite: SBP-ST*-GFP was a gift from Lei Lu (Addgene plasmid # 163668 ; http://n2t.net/addgene:163668 ; RRID:Addgene_163668)
