[The description below was written by a language model from this plasmid's Addgene catalogue record and pLannotate feature annotations shown in this document.]
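Description:
SBP-ST*-GFP is a 5,138 bp mammalian expression plasmid built on the pmoxGFP-N1 backbone, an N1-type vector in which the backbone's original NdeI site has been abolished. It replicates in E. coli at high copy from a ColE1/pUC-type origin and also carries an f1 origin. Selection relies on a single NeoR/KanR (Tn5 aminoglycoside phosphotransferase) gene. A bacterial bla promoter drives it for kanamycin resistance, and the SV40 enhancer/early promoter drives it in mammalian cells, where it can confer G418 resistance. An HSV TK polyadenylation signal follows the gene. The short ble, bGH poly(A) and large T antigen fragments in the feature table appear to be partial matches to backbone sequence rather than functional parts.

The expression cassette uses the human CMV immediate early enhancer and promoter and ends with the SV40 poly(A) signal. It encodes a chimera of the first 113 amino acids (339 bp) of human ST6GAL1 (beta-galactoside alpha-2,6-sialyltransferase 1), cloned between XhoI and AgeI. This fragment is fused at its C terminus to moxGFP, a monomeric GFP variant optimized for oxidizing environments such as the secretory pathway. SpeI and NdeI sites were introduced into the transmembrane domain by silent mutation, which would presumably make that region easy to exchange. The catalogue lists an N-terminal streptavidin binding protein (SBP) tag. The feature table does not annotate it, although an unannotated stretch lies between the CMV promoter and the ST6GAL1 fragment. The stated purpose is to express SBP-tagged partial-length ST in mammalian cells, and the associated study quantified Golgi retention of glycosyltransferases.
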