Features (pLannotate 1.2.2; 14 found; start..end, strand, type, name):
     21..386     +  enhancer       CMV enhancer: human cytomegalovirus immediate early enhancer
    387..590     +  promoter       CMV promoter: human cytomegalovirus (CMV) immediate early promoter
    751..1089    +  CDS            ST6GAL1 (fragment): SIAT1_HUMAN - Also known as SIAT1. Experimental evidence at protein level: Swiss-Prot protein existence level 1. Transfers sialic acid from CMP-sialic acid to galactose- containing acceptor substrates. From Homo sapiens (Human).
   1105..1824    +  CDS            moxGFP: monomeric GFP variant optimized for use in oxidizing environments such as the secretory pathway (Costantini et al., 2015)
   1840..1923    +  CDS            large T antigen (fragment): large T antigen from SV40 (simian virus 40)
   1946..2067    +  polyA_signal   SV40 poly(A) signal: SV40 polyadenylation signal
   2101..2529    -  rep_origin     f1 ori (sequence partly withheld): f1 bacteriophage origin of replication; arrow indicates direction of (+) strand synthesis
   2556..2660    +  promoter       AmpR promoter: bla
   2662..3019    +  promoter       SV40 promoter: SV40 enhancer and early promoter
   3054..3848    +  CDS            NeoR/KanR: aminoglycoside phosphotransferase from Tn5; aph(3')-II (or nptII); confers resistance to neomycin, kanamycin, and G418 (Geneticin®)
   3869..4021    +  CDS            ble (fragment): BLE_KLEPN - Experimental evidence at protein level: Swiss-Prot protein existence level 1. Binding protein with a strong affinity to the bleomycin family of antibiotics. Binds to CL990; an antimitotic-antibiotic compound. From Klebsiella pneumoniae.
   4080..4127    +  polyA_signal   HSV TK poly(A) signal: herpes simplex virus thymidine kinase polyadenylation signal (Cole and Stacy, 1985)
   4218..4234    -  polyA_signal   bGH poly(A) signal (fragment): bovine growth hormone polyadenylation signal
   4456..5044    +  rep_origin     ori: high-copy-number ColE1/pMB1/pBR322/pUC origin of replication
>Addgene plasmid #163668 | SBP-ST*-GFP | addgene full sequence | sequence record 322801 | Addgene NGS Result
ACCGTATTACCGCCATGCATTAGTTATTAATAGTAATCAATTACGGGGTCATTAGTTCATAGCCCATATA
TGGAGTTCCGCGTTACATAACTTACGGTAAATGGCCCGCCTGGCTGACCGCCCAACGACCCCCGCCCATT
GACGTCAATAATGACGTATGTTCCCATAGTAACGCCAATAGGGACTTTCCATTGACGTCAATGGGTGGAG
TATTTACGGTAAACTGCCCACTTGGCAGTACATCAAGTGTATCATATATGCCAAGTACGCCCCCTATTGA
CGTCAATGACGGTAAATGGCCCGCCTGGCATTATGCCCAGTACATGACCTTATGGGACTTTCCTACTTGG
CAGTACATCTACGTATTAGTCATCGCTATTACCATGGTGATGCGGTTTTGGCAGTACATCAATGGGCGTG
GATAGCGGTTTGACTCACGGGGATTTCCAAGTCTCCACCCCATTGACGTCAATGGGAGTTTGTTTTGGCA
CCAAAATCAACGGGACTTTCCAAAATGTCGTAACAACTCCGCCCCATTGACGCAAATGGGCGGTAGGCGT
GTACGGTGGGAGGTCTATATAAGCAGAGCTGGTTTAGTGAACCGTCAGATCCGCTAGCGCCACCATGGAC
GAGAAGACCACTGGTTGGCGAGGTGGACACGTTGTTGAAGGACTGGCTGGGGAACTTGAACAACTTCGTG
CACGACTGGAGCATCACCCACAAGGTCAACGTGAACCACTCGAGGCCACCATGATTCACACCAACCTGAA
GAAAAAGTTCAGCTGCTGCGTACTAGTCTTTCTTCTGTTTGCAGTCATATGTGTGTGGAAGGAAAAGAAG
AAAGGGAGTTACTATGATTCCTTTAAATTGCAAACCAAGGAATTCCAGGTGTTAAAGAGTCTGGGGAAAT
TGGCCATGGGGTCTGATTCCCAGTCTGTATCCTCAAGCAGCACCCAGGACCCCCACAGGGGCCGCCAGAC
CCTCGGCAGTCTCAGAGGCCTAGCCAAGGCCAAACCAGAGGCCTCCTTCCAGGTGTGGAACAAGGACAGC
TCTTCCAAAAACCTTATCCCTAGGCTGCAAAAGATCTGGGCACCGGTCGCCACCATGGTGTCCAAGGGCG
AGGAGCTGTTCACCGGGGTGGTGCCCATCCTGGTCGAGCTGGACGGCGACGTAAACGGCCACAAGTTCTC
CGTGCGGGGCGAGGGCGAGGGCGATGCCACCAACGGCAAGCTGACCCTGAAGTTCATCAGCACCACCGGC
AAGCTGCCCGTGCCCTGGCCCACCCTCGTGACCACCCTGACCTACGGCGTGCAGAGCTTCTCCCGCTACC
CCGACCACATGAAGCGCCACGACTTCTTCAAGAGCGCCATGCCCGAAGGCTACGTCCAGGAGCGCACCAT
CTCCTTCAAGGACGACGGCACCTACAAGACCCGCGCCGAGGTGAAGTTCGAGGGCGACACCCTGGTGAAC
CGCATCGAGCTGAAGGGCATCGACTTCAAGGAGGACGGCAACATCCTGGGGCACAAGCTGGAGTACAACT
TCAACTCCCACAACGTCTATATCACCGCCGACAAGCAGAAGAACGGCATCAAGGCCAACTTCAAGATCCG
CCACAACGTGGAGGACGGCTCCGTGCAGCTCGCCGACCACTACCAGCAGAACACCCCCATCGGCGACGGC
CCCGTGCTGCTGCCCGACAACCACTACCTGTCCACCCAGTCCAAGCTGTCCAAAGACCCCAACGAGAAGC
GCGATCACATGGTCCTTCTGGAATTCGTGACCGCCGCCGGGATCACTCACGGCATGGACGAGCTGTACAA
GTAAGCGGCCGCGACTCTAGATCATAATCAGCCATACCACATTTGTAGAGGTTTTACTTGCTTTAAAAAA
CCTCCCACACCTCCCCCTGAACCTGAAACATAAAATGAATGCAATTGTTGTTGTTAACTTGTTTATTGCA
GCTTATAATGGTTACAAATAAAGCAATAGCATCACAAATTTCACAAATAAAGCATTTTTTTCACTGCATT
CTAGTTGTGGTTTGTCCAAACTCATCAATGTATCTTAAGGCGTAAATTGTAAGCGTTAATATTTTGTTAA
AATTCGCGTTAAATTTTTGTTAAATCAGCTCATTTTTTAACCAATAGGCCGAAATCGGCAAAATCCCTTA
TAAATCAAAAGAATAGACCGAGATAGGGT
[37 nt withheld, positions 2200-2236]
AAAGAACGTGGACTCCAACGTCAAAGG
[49 nt withheld, positions 2264-2312]
T
[91 nt withheld, positions 2314-2404]
G
[124 nt withheld, positions 2406-2529]
CAGGTGGCACTTTTCGGGGAAATGTGCGCGGAACCCCTATTTGTTTATTTTTCTAAATACATTCAAATAT
GTATCCGCTCATGAGACAATAACCCTGATAAATGCTTCAATAATATTGAAAAAGGAAGAGTCCTGAGGCG
GAAAGAACCAGCTGTGGAATGTGTGTCAGTTAGGGTGTGGAAAGTCCCCAGGCTCCCCAGCAGGCAGAAG
TATGCAAAGCATGCATCTCAATTAGTCAGCAACCAGGTGTGGAAAGTCCCCAGGCTCCCCAGCAGGCAGA
AGTATGCAAAGCATGCATCTCAATTAGTCAGCAACCATAGTCCCGCCCCTAACTCCGCCCATCCCGCCCC
TAACTCCGCCCAGTTCCGCCCATTCTCCGCCCCATGGCTGACTAATTTTTTTTATTTATGCAGAGGCCGA
GGCCGCCTCGGCCTCTGAGCTATTCCAGAAGTAGTGAGGAGGCTTTTTTGGAGGCCTAGGCTTTTGCAAA
GATCGATCAAGAGACAGGATGAGGATCGTTTCGCATGATTGAACAAGATGGATTGCACGCAGGTTCTCCG
GCCGCTTGGGTGGAGAGGCTATTCGGCTATGACTGGGCACAACAGACAATCGGCTGCTCTGATGCCGCCG
TGTTCCGGCTGTCAGCGCAGGGGCGCCCGGTTCTTTTTGTCAAGACCGACCTGTCCGGTGCCCTGAATGA
ACTGCAAGACGAGGCAGCGCGGCTATCGTGGCTGGCCACGACGGGCGTTCCTTGCGCAGCTGTGCTCGAC
GTTGTCACTGAAGCGGGAAGGGACTGGCTGCTATTGGGCGAAGTGCCGGGGCAGGATCTCCTGTCATCTC
ACCTTGCTCCTGCCGAGAAAGTATCCATCATGGCTGATGCAATGCGGCGGCTGCATACGCTTGATCCGGC
TACCTGCCCATTCGACCACCAAGCGAAACATCGCATCGAGCGAGCACGTACTCGGATGGAAGCCGGTCTT
GTCGATCAGGATGATCTGGACGAAGAGCATCAGGGGCTCGCGCCAGCCGAACTGTTCGCCAGGCTCAAGG
CGAGCATGCCCGACGGCGAGGATCTCGTCGTGACCCATGGCGATGCCTGCTTGCCGAATATCATGGTGGA
AAATGGCCGCTTTTCTGGATTCATCGACTGTGGCCGGCTGGGTGTGGCGGACCGCTATCAGGACATAGCG
TTGGCTACCCGTGATATTGCTGAAGAGCTTGGCGGCGAATGGGCTGACCGCTTCCTCGTGCTTTACGGTA
TCGCCGCTCCCGATTCGCAGCGCATCGCCTTCTATCGCCTTCTTGACGAGTTCTTCTGAGCGGGACTCTG
GGGTTCGAAATGACCGACCAAGCGACGCCCAACCTGCCATCACGAGATTTCGATTCCACCGCCGCCTTCT
ATGAAAGGTTGGGCTTCGGAATCGTTTTCCGGGACGCCGGCTGGATGATCCTCCAGCGCGGGGATCTCAT
GCTGGAGTTCTTCGCCCACCCTAGGGGGAGGCTAACTGAAACACGGAAGGAGACAATACCGGAAGGAACC
CGCGCTATGACGGCAATAAAAAGACAGAATAAAACGCACGGTGTTGGGTCGTTTGTTCATAAACGCGGGG
TTCGGTCCCAGGGCTGGCACTCTGTCGATACCCCACCGAGACCCCATTGGGGCCAATACGCCCGCGTTTC
TTCCTTTTCCCCACCCCACCCCCCAAGTTCGGGTGAAGGCCCAGGGCTCGCAGCCAACGTCGGGGCGGCA
GGCCCTGCCATAGCCTCAGGTTACTCATATATACTTTAGATTGATTTAAAACTTCATTTTTAATTTAAAA
GGATCTAGGTGAAGATCCTTTTTGATAATCTCATGACCAAAATCCCTTAACGTGAGTTTTCGTTCCACTG
AGCGTCAGACCCCGTAGAAAAGATCAAAGGATCTTCTTGAGATCCTTTTTTTCTGCGCGTAATCTGCTGC
TTGCAAACAAAAAAACCACCGCTACCAGCGGTGGTTTGTTTGCCGGATCAAGAGCTACCAACTCTTTTTC
CGAAGGTAACTGGCTTCAGCAGAGCGCAGATACCAAATACTGTTCTTCTAGTGTAGCCGTAGTTAGGCCA
CCACTTCAAGAACTCTGTAGCACCGCCTACATACCTCGCTCTGCTAATCCTGTTACCAGTGGCTGCTGCC
AGTGGCGATAAGTCGTGTCTTACCGGGTTGGACTCAAGACGATAGTTACCGGATAAGGCGCAGCGGTCGG
GCTGAACGGGGGGTTCGTGCACACAGCCCAGCTTGGAGCGAACGACCTACACCGAACTGAGATACCTACA
GCGTGAGCTATGAGAAAGCGCCACGCTTCCCGAAGGGAGAAAGGCGGACAGGTATCCGGTAAGCGGCAGG
GTCGGAACAGGAGAGCGCACGAGGGAGCTTCCAGGGGGAAACGCCTGGTATCTTTATAGTCCTGTCGGGT
TTCGCCACCTCTGACTTGAGCGTCGATTTTTGTGATGCTCGTCAGGGGGGCGGAGCCTATGGAAAAACGC
CAGCAACGCGGCCTTTTTACGGTTCCTGGCCTTTTGCTGGCCTTTTGCTCACATGTTCTTTCCTGCGTTA
TCCCCTGATTCTGTGGATA
